Addgene plasmid #162774: p1.2-Hyg-Fur
Purpose: Soluble human PACE/furin protease expression
Depositing lab: Ivan Vorobiev. Publication: A Highly Productive CHO Cell Line Secreting Human Blood Clotting Factor IX. Kovnir SV, Orlova NA, Shakhparonov MI, Skryabin KG, Gabibov AG, Vorobiev II. Acta Naturae. 2018 Jan-Mar;10(1):51-65. PubMed 29713519.
Backbone
  Vector backbone: p1.1
  Backbone manufacturer: LMBT, LTD
  Backbone size w/o insert (bp): 11914
  Modifications to backbone: The region containing the EMCV IRES and the DHFR ORF from the p1.1 expression vector is removed. Antibiotic resistance genes and the SV40 promoter and terminator regions are added.
  Vector type: Mammalian Expression
  Selectable markers: Hygromycin
Growth in bacteria
  Bacterial resistance: Ampicillin, 100 μg/mL
  Growth temperature: 37°C
  Growth strain: DH5alpha
  Copy number: High Copy
Gene/Insert
  Gene/Insert name: Human PACE/furin protease soluble
  Species: H. sapiens (human)
  Insert size (bp): 2166
  GenBank ID: NM_002569
  Entrez Gene: FURIN (a.k.a. FUR, PACE, PCSK3, SPC1)
  Promoter: CHO EEF1A1 (Translation Elongation Factor 1 Alpha 1)
  Cloning method: Restriction Enzyme; 5′ cloning site AbsI (not destroyed); 3′ cloning site XbaI/NheI (destroyed during cloning)
  Sequencing primers: 5′ SQ-5CH6-F GCCGCTGCTTCCTGTGAC; 3′ SQ-3CH1-R ACAAACAGTTCTGAGACCG
Resource information
  A portion of this plasmid was derived from a plasmid made by: Soluble human PACE/furin ORF was obtained by PCR using plasmid SC118550 (Origene, USA) as a template, the ORF was brought in line with the reference sequence NM_002569 by adding six missing nucleotides (coding VQ).
Terms and licenses: Academic/Nonprofit Terms; Industry Terms: Not Available to Industry
How to cite: p1.2-Hyg-Fur was a gift from Ivan Vorobiev (Addgene plasmid # 162774 ; http://n2t.net/addgene:162774 ; RRID:Addgene_162774)
