[The description below was written by a language model from this plasmid's Addgene catalogue record, the feature table of its GenBank file and pLannotate feature annotations shown in this document.]
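Description:
p1.2-Hyg-Fur is a mammalian expression plasmid of about 14.6 kb for producing a soluble form of the human proprotein convertase furin (PACE, FURIN). It derives from the p1.1 backbone. According to the record, the EMCV IRES and DHFR open reading frame of p1.1 were removed and replaced by a separate antibiotic resistance cassette with SV40 promoter and terminator regions. In bacteria it is maintained through a high-copy ColE1/pUC-type origin and selected with the ampicillin resistance gene (bla) and its own promoter.

The furin insert of roughly 2.2 kb was amplified from a commercial cDNA clone and corrected to match the human reference transcript by restoring six missing nucleotides. It is driven by the Chinese hamster EEF1A1 (translation elongation factor 1 alpha) promoter. Automated annotation does not label this hamster region as such. It finds only short matches to mouse EF-1α promoter and EF-1α intron sequences just upstream of the furin coding sequence, which begins at a Kozak consensus. The tiny yeast ADH1 and rice actin promoter hits further upstream are probably chance matches. Several kilobases flanking the insert are unannotated, and the record does not state their content.

Downstream, an independent cassette carries the SV40 enhancer/early promoter (which includes the SV40 origin), the hygromycin phosphotransferase gene and an SV40 polyadenylation signal. This allows hygromycin selection of stably transfected cells. A short ble-like fragment after HygR looks like a cloning remnant.

The associated publication describes a CHO cell line secreting human clotting factor IX, which suggests the plasmid supplies furin activity in producer cells for propeptide processing. The two sequence records differ slightly in length (14,586 versus 14,569 bp) but agree in feature layout.
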