LOCUS       Exported 14586 bp ds-DNA circular SYN 23-JUL-2021
DEFINITION  Soluble human PACE/furin protease expression.
ACCESSION   .
VERSION     .
KEYWORDS    p1.2-Hyg-Fur
SOURCE      synthetic DNA construct
  ORGANISM  synthetic DNA construct
REFERENCE   1 (bases 1 to 14586)
  AUTHORS   Kovnir SV, Orlova NA, Shakhparonov MI, Skryabin KG, Gabibov AG,
            Vorobiev II
  TITLE     A Highly Productive CHO Cell Line Secreting Human Blood Clotting
            Factor IX.
  JOURNAL   Acta Naturae. 2018 Jan-Mar;10(1):51-65.
  PUBMED    29713519
REFERENCE   2 (bases 1 to 14586)
  AUTHORS   .
  TITLE     Direct Submission
  JOURNAL   Exported Jul 23, 2021 from SnapGene Server 1.1.58
            http://www.snapgene.com
FEATURES             Location/Qualifiers
     source          1..14586
                     /organism="synthetic DNA construct"
                     /mol_type="other DNA"
     primer_bind     complement(38..55)
                     /label=L4440
                     /note="L4440 vector, forward primer"
     rep_origin      complement(209..797)
                     /direction=LEFT
                     /label=ori
                     /note="high-copy-number ColE1/pMB1/pBR322/pUC origin of
                     replication"
     primer_bind     complement(289..308)
                     /label=pBR322ori-F
                     /note="pBR322 origin, forward primer"
     CDS             complement(968..1828)
                     /codon_start=1
                     /gene="bla"
                     /product="beta-lactamase"
                     /label=AmpR
                     /note="confers resistance to ampicillin, carbenicillin, and
                     related antibiotics"
                     /translation="MSIQHFRVALIPFFAAFCLPVFAHPETLVKVKDAEDQLGARVGYI
                     ELDLNSGKILESFRPEERFPMMSTFKVLLCGAVLSRIDAGQEQLGRRIHYSQNDLVEYS
                     PVTEKHLTDGMTVRELCSAAITMSDNTAANLLLTTIGGPKELTAFLHNMGDHVTRLDRW
                     EPELNEAIPNDERDTTMPVAMATTLRKLLTGELLTLASRQQLIDWMEADKVAGPLLRSA
                     LPAGWFIADKSGAGERGSRGIIAALGPDGKPSRIVVIYTTGSQATMDERNRQIAEIGAS
                     LIKHW"
     primer_bind     1591..1610
                     /label=Amp-R
                     /note="Ampicillin resistance gene, reverse primer"
     promoter        complement(1829..1933)
                     /gene="bla"
                     /label=AmpR promoter
     regulatory      6471..6480
                     /regulatory_class="other"
                     /note="vertebrate consensus sequence for strong initiation
                     of translation (Kozak, 1987)"
     regulatory      7774..7783
                     /regulatory_class="other"
                     /note="vertebrate consensus sequence for strong initiation
                     of translation (Kozak, 1987)"
     primer_bind     complement(12914..12934)
                     /label=pBABE 3'
                     /note="SV40 enhancer, reverse primer for pBABE vectors"
     promoter        12919..13248
                     /label=SV40 promoter
                     /note="SV40 enhancer and early promoter"
     rep_origin      13099..13234
                     /label=SV40 ori
                     /note="SV40 origin of replication"
     primer_bind     13161..13180
                     /label=SV40pro-F
                     /note="SV40 promoter/origin, forward primer"
     CDS             13297..14322
                     /codon_start=1
                     /gene="aph(4)-Ia"
                     /product="aminoglycoside phosphotransferase from E. coli"
                     /label=HygR
                     /note="confers resistance to hygromycin"
                     /translation="MKKPELTATSVEKFLIEKFDSVSDLMQLSEGEESRAFSFDVGGRG
                     YVLRVNSCADGFYKDRYVYRHFASAALPIPEVLDIGEFSESLTYCISRRAQGVTLQDLP
                     ETELPAVLQPVAEAMDAIAAADLSQTSGFGPFGPQGIGQYTTWRDFICAIADPHVYHWQ
                     TVMDDTVSASVAQALDELMLWAEDCPEVRHLVHADFGSNNVLTDNGRITAVIDWSEAMF
                     GDSQYEVANIFFWRPWLACMEQQTRYFERRHPELAGSPRLRAYMLRIGLDQLYQSLVDG
                     NFDDAAWAQGRCDAIVRSGAGTVGRTQIARRSAAVWTDGCVEVLADSGNRRPSTRPRAK
                     E"
     polyA_signal    14452..14573
                     /label=SV40 poly(A) signal
                     /note="SV40 polyadenylation signal"
     primer_bind     complement(14489..14508)
                     /label=SV40pA-R
                     /note="SV40 polyA, reverse primer"
     primer_bind     14543..14562
                     /label=EBV-rev
                     /note="SV40 polyA terminator, reverse primer"
ORIGIN
        1 ccgtcgacct ctaggcgcgc catggctctt ccgcttcctc gctcactgac tcgctgcgct
       61 cggtcgttcg gctgcggcga gcggtatcag ctcactcaaa ggcggtaata cggttatcca
      121 cagaatcagg ggataacgca ggaaagaaca tgtgagcaaa aggccagcaa aaggccagga
      181 accgtaaaaa ggccgcgttg ctggcgtttt tccataggct ccgcccccct gacgagcatc
      241 acaaaaatcg acgctcaagt cagaggtggc gaaacccgac aggactataa agataccagg
      301 cgtttccccc tggaagctcc ctcgtgcgct ctcctgttcc gaccctgccg cttaccggat
      361 acctgtccgc ctttctccct tcgggaagcg tggcgctttc tcatagctca cgctgtaggt
      421 atctcagttc ggtgtaggtc gttcgctcca agctgggctg tgtgcacgaa ccccccgttc
      481 agcccgaccg ctgcgcctta tccggtaact atcgtcttga gtccaacccg gtaagacacg
      541 acttatcgcc actggcagca gccactggta acaggattag cagagcgagg tatgtaggcg
      601 gtgctacaga gttcttgaag tggtggccta actacggcta cactagaaga acagtatttg
      661 gtatctgcgc tctgctgaag ccagttacct tcggaaaaag agttggtagc tcttgatccg
      721 gcaaacaaac caccgctggt agcggtggtt tttttgtttg caagcagcag attacgcgca
      781 gaaaaaaagg atctcaagaa gatcctttga tcttttctac ggggtctgac gctcagtgga
      841 acgaaaactc acgttaaggg attttggtca tgagattatc aaaaaggatc ttcacctaga
      901 tccttttaaa ttaaaaatga agttttaaat caatctaaag tatatatgag taaacttggt
      961 ctgacagtta ccaatgctta atcagtgagg cacctatctc agcgatctgt ctatttcgtt
     1021 catccatagt tgcctgactc cccgtcgtgt agataactac gatacgggag ggcttaccat
     1081 ctggccccag tgctgcaatg ataccgcgag acccacgctc accggctcca gatttatcag
     1141 caataaacca gccagccgga agggccgagc gcagaagtgg tcctgcaact ttatccgcct
     1201 ccatccagtc tattaattgt tgccgggaag ctagagtaag tagttcgcca gttaatagtt
     1261 tgcgcaacgt tgttgccatt gctacaggca tcgtggtgtc acgctcgtcg tttggtatgg
     1321 cttcattcag ctccggttcc caacgatcaa ggcgagttac atgatccccc atgttgtgca
     1381 aaaaagcggt tagctccttc ggtcctccga tcgttgtcag aagtaagttg gccgcagtgt
     1441 tatcactcat ggttatggca gcactgcata attctcttac tgtcatgcca tccgtaagat
     1501 gcttttctgt gactggtgag tactcaacca agtcattctg agaatagtgt atgcggcgac
     1561 cgagttgctc ttgcccggcg tcaatacggg ataataccgc gccacatagc agaactttaa
     1621 aagtgctcat cattggaaaa cgttcttcgg ggcgaaaact ctcaaggatc ttaccgctgt
     1681 tgagatccag ttcgatgtaa cccactcgtg cacccaactg atcttcagca tcttttactt
     1741 tcaccagcgt ttctgggtga gcaaaaacag gaaggcaaaa tgccgcaaaa aagggaataa
     1801 gggcgacacg gaaatgttga atactcatac tcttcctttt tcaatattat tgaagcattt
     1861 atcagggtta ttgtctcatg agcggataca tatttgaatg tatttagaaa aataaacaaa
     1921 taggggttcc gcgcacattt ccccgaaaag tgccacctgc atctcatcac ggtcacgcat
     1981 ggctgcgccc gcgcagcgcc ccccgacccc cccccgatcc ccggaacgcc agccgccatc
     2041 caccgcccgc agcccccgga gcccgcggac cccgaccccc cgccgctcgc ccgccgttgc
     2101 gccgctctct gcgggggggc tagggggccg cggggggaag gccacgcccc ctccactttt
     2161 tccaggaatg cgcggcatga cccgcccccc ccatgacccg ccaacacccc cccgatgccc
     2221 cccgggggtc tttcctgggg ggcctttgtc agggttgcct gtgtcaccca cgggcccctt
     2281 ggccacgctt gcctgggtca ccccggagcc ccgggtcacg tttgccgggg tcagccctgg
     2341 ggcgcttctt cacgctccat tgccatgcag aattcactag tgattagaat cccacgttgt
     2401 gcatagaaac agatgcaggc aaaacatcca cacatataaa acaaaaaatt aaaaccaata
     2461 aaactcctaa acttttggtc tttcttgaat cttcaatccc tcaggttatg aaataatcat
     2521 ttatgcagtc aaaaatttgc cattcttgtt gccaggtgtg gtgatgattc ggggaagcag
     2581 aagcaggcag atctctgtga atgaggccag cctggtctac aaagtgagtc ccaggacagt
     2641 caggcctgtt acacagagaa accttgaaaa aaaaaagata atatgtactg ttgtattacc
     2701 ccaatatata aggctaaacc attagaagca caacactgtt aagtacggaa aataatatct
     2761 agtgtggtac agttactact actataatac actaatatag ctgtgggaaa ctagttccaa
     2821 agatgaatta ctaaccagtg tttccaagga aataaatgaa agcagagaga ttagttctat
     2881 tgctagtgtt tcattttcgt atatttctta caatttctct tgttacaaat aggcactagg
     2941 gtatcaagat aattttaacg actggctgag aaccctagaa aatctctgtg aaaaagggat
     3001 ttgtgaaatg agagagggta atgtggccat tatagaaaag gcttttgtgt gccttgcatg
     3061 catagaccct gtgtttgatc tcttaacacc ctccttgacc agaaaaagct tctgtggata
     3121 gaaaatgatt agttatatat acttttaggg aaacgtagtt ctggattctt tggttacaat
     3181 taacagaatt aagtgcaaac aaagccagaa acctcctgat aaatgagaaa acctgcttgt
     3241 agaaggttgt aaggctctgt aatataggaa ttaggagaaa agaaacctgt gtggtggggc
     3301 acgtctgtaa tcccagcatt gggaagtaga ggtagaagat tagaaatcaa aggccagcct
     3361 cagcaacaca gtgagtttga ggccaccctg aactacatca ggttctgtct cctttctttt
     3421 tttttttttt cttttctttt tttggtttct ctgtgtagtt ttggagccta tcctggcact
     3481 agctctgaag agcaggctgg cctcgaactc agagatcagc cagcctctgc tgggattaaa
     3541 ggtatgcacc accaacgccc caggttttgt ctcaaacaaa caaaaataac atcaggaggt
     3601 ggtgagaggg ctcagtggtc acaggcattc tctgcaaagc ctgactctga gttggatcct
     3661 ttagagctac atggttgagg gaagagaact gactcctgga aggtgtcctc tggtccccac
     3721 acatagctat acacagcatg tgcattcaca cacactaaat aatgctattt ttaaaaaaat
     3781 taaaaacaac aacagtttgg gttgtgaaaa ctagaactag ataataggta agaatcaagt
     3841 atcatgtaaa tttgctttca actcatccca aaatttgttt tatatttcag tttttttcct
     3901 tcctagcttg actgtggagt cttgtccgga agcaaatagt tcctttgcag atcccacatg
     3961 tggacaccgg acagtaggtc ctcaaatgct ccttattagg ttggttcaat aatatcaatt
     4021 gtttgttact aggcagtgat gttgtacatc tggaggagat ctcttgagcc cataatcagg
     4081 ttattaggaa taaatactct aaggctaaaa atgtagctta gtgataagag tgcttgcctg
     4141 gtgtgctgag accctcggtt ccatctccac aaccccatat tccattacaa aatacctttt
     4201 caccgtccct agcattaaga aacaaaacaa caaagaagtt tttctttctt ctgagatcct
     4261 gcccggagag gcatttaaaa ctggccaggg ccaaaaaaaa aaaaaaaaga aaaaaaagaa
     4321 aagaaaacag gctagggccg gcatggtggc gcacgccttt aatcccagca cgcaggaggc
     4381 agaggcaggg cggatctctg tgagtttgag gtcagcctgg tctacctagt gagtttcagg
     4441 gcacccaggg ctaaagagac tgtctcaaaa acaaaacagc cacacaatca gaaccacagc
     4501 aaaacgcagt tatgatcctt ggaactgtag gaatgacaag catttaaata ataggacgag
     4561 ccatttttga gaagctctga tttcacaagt gtcagggatg ggctctgggc gagtaagatt
     4621 gctaatgctg gcctctaaat gagaccacgt ggagttgatt agattctttt catgttcctc
     4681 gtgctctatc aaataactgt acccaaatac acacacacac acacacacac aatgcgcgca
     4741 cacacaaaat ccttttttag cttaagaagc ccagaatcag aagtaaagct aactgtggga
     4801 cttaagtatt attctgaacg gaactcccag ggcgtgaagc gcgcttcagg cttccagaga
     4861 agcagctggc gctggatgga atgaaccaag aggccagcac aggggcagat ccgtcgagct
     4921 ctcggccacc gagctgagcc cttaggttct ggggctggga agggtcccta ggattgtgca
     4981 cctctcccgc gggggacaag cagggggatg gcggggctga cgtcgggagg tggcctccac
     5041 gggaagggac acccggatct cgacacagcc ttggcagtgg agtcaggaag ggtagggaca
     5101 gattctggac gccctcttgg ccagctcctc accgccccac ccccgactgg agccgagagt
     5161 aattcataca aaaggaggga tcgccttcgc ccctgggaat cccagggacc gtcgctaaat
     5221 tctggccggc ctcccagccc ggaaccgctg tgcccgccca gcgcggcggg aggagcctgc
     5281 gcctagggcg gatcgcgggt cggcgggaga gcacaagccc acagtccccg gcggtggggg
     5341 aggggcgcgc tgagcggggg cccgggagcc agcgcggggc aaactgggaa agtggcgtcg
     5401 tgtgctggct ccgccctctt cccgagggtg ggggagaacg gtataaaagt gcggtagtcg
     5461 cgttggacgt tctttttcgc aacgggtttg ccgtcagaac gcaggtgagt ggcgggtgtg
     5521 gcctccgcgg gcccgggctc cctcctttga gcggggtcgg gccgccgtgc gggtgtcgtc
     5581 ggccgggctt ctctgcgagc gttcccgccc tggatggcgg gctgtgcggg agggcgaggg
     5641 ggggaggcct ggcggcggcc ccggagcctc gcctcgtgtc gggcgtgagg cctagcgtgg
     5701 cttccgcccc gccgcgtgcc accgcggccg cgctttgctg tctgcccggc tgccctcgat
     5761 tgcctgcccg cggcccgggc caacaaaggg agggcgtgga gctggctggt agggagcccc
     5821 gtagtccgca tgtcgggcag ggagagcggc agcagtcggg ggggggaccg ggcccgcccg
     5881 tcccgcagca catgtccaac gccgcctgga cgggtagcgg cctgtgtcct gataaggcgg
     5941 ccgggcggtg ggttttagat gccgggttca ggtggccccg ggtcccggcc cggtctggcc
     6001 agtaccccgt agtggcttag ctccgaggag ggcgaggccc gcccgcccgg caccagttgc
     6061 gtgcgcggaa agatggccgc tcccgggccc tgtagcaagg agctcaaaat ggaggacgcg
     6121 gcagcccggc ggagcggggc gggtgagtca cccacacaaa ggaagagggc cttgcccctc
     6181 gccggccgct gcttcctgtg accccgtggt gtaccggccg cacttcagtc accccgggcg
     6241 ctctttcgga gcaccgctgg cctccgctgg gggaggggat ctgtctaatg gcgttggagt
     6301 ttgctcacat ttggtgggtg gagactgtag ccaggccagc ctggccatga aagtaattct
     6361 tggaatttgc ccattttgag tttggagcga agctgattga caaagctgct tagccgttca
     6421 aaggtattct tcgaactttt tttttaaggt gttgtgaaaa cctcgaggcc gccaccatgg
     6481 agctgaggcc ctggttgcta tgggtggtag cagcaacagg aaccttggtc ctgctagcag
     6541 ctgatgctca gggccagaag gtcttcacca acacgtgggc tgtgcgcatc cctggaggcc
     6601 cagcggtggc caacagtgtg gcacggaagc atgggttcct caacctgggc cagatcttcg
     6661 gggactatta ccacttctgg catcgaggag tgacgaagcg gtccctgtcg cctcaccgcc
     6721 cgcggcacag ccggctccag agggagcctc aagtacagtg gctggaacag caggtggcaa
     6781 agcgacggac taaacgggac gtgtaccagg agcccacaga ccccaagttt cctcagcagt
     6841 ggtacctgtc tggtgtcact cagcgggacc tgaatgtgaa ggcggcctgg gcgcagggct
     6901 acacagggca cggcattgtg gtctccattc tggacgatgg catcgagaag aaccacccgg
     6961 acttggcagg caattatgat cctggggcca gttttgatgt caatgaccag gaccctgacc
     7021 cccagcctcg gtacacacag atgaatgaca acaggcacgg cacacggtgt gcgggggaag
     7081 tggctgcggt ggccaacaac ggtgtctgtg gtgtaggtgt ggcctacaac gcccgcattg
     7141 gaggggtgcg catgctggat ggcgaggtga cagatgcagt ggaggcacgc tcgctgggcc
     7201 tgaaccccaa ccacatccac atctacagtg ccagctgggg ccccgaggat gacggcaaga
     7261 cagtggatgg gccagcccgc ctcgccgagg aggccttctt ccgtggggtt agccagggcc
     7321 gaggggggct gggctccatc tttgtctggg cctcggggaa cgggggccgg gaacatgaca
     7381 gctgcaactg cgacggctac accaacagta tctacacgct gtccatcagc agcgccacgc
     7441 agtttggcaa cgtgccgtgg tacagcgagg cctgctcgtc cacactggcc acgacctaca
     7501 gcagtggcaa ccagaatgag aagcagatcg tgacgactga cttgcggcag aagtgcacgg
     7561 agtctcacac gggcacctca gcctctgccc ccttagcagc cggcatcatt gctctcaccc
     7621 tggaggccaa taagaacctc acatggcggg acatgcaaca cctggtggta cagacctcga
     7681 agccagccca cctcaatgcc aacgactggg ccaccaatgg tgtgggccgg aaagtgagcc
     7741 actcatatgg ctacgggctt ttggacgcag gtgccatggt ggccctggcc cagaattgga
     7801 ccacagtggc cccccagcgg aagtgcatca tcgacatcct caccgagccc aaagacatcg
     7861 ggaaacggct cgaggtgcgg aagaccgtga ccgcgtgcct gggcgagccc aaccacatca
     7921 ctcggctgga gcacgctcag gcgcggctca ccctgtccta taatcgccgt ggcgacctgg
     7981 ccatccacct ggtcagcccc atgggcaccc gctccaccct gctggcagcc aggccacatg
     8041 actactccgc agatgggttt aatgactggg ccttcatgac aactcattcc tgggatgagg
     8101 atccctctgg cgagtgggtc ctagagattg aaaacaccag cgaagccaac aactatggga
     8161 cgctgaccaa gttcaccctc gtactctatg gcaccgcccc tgaggggctg cccgtacctc
     8221 cagaaagcag tggctgcaag accctcacgt ccagtcaggc ctgtgtggtg tgcgaggaag
     8281 gcttctccct gcaccagaag agctgtgtcc agcactgccc tccaggcttc gccccccaag
     8341 tcctcgatac gcactatagc accgagaatg acgtggagac catccgggcc agcgtctgcg
     8401 ccccctgcca cgcctcatgt gccacatgcc aggggccggc cctgacagac tgcctcagct
     8461 gccccagcca cgcctccttg gaccctgtgg agcagacttg ctcccggcaa agccagagca
     8521 gccgagagtc cccgccacag cagcagccac ctcggctgcc cccggaggtg gaggcggggc
     8581 aacggctgcg ggcagggctg ctgccctcac acctgcctga gtgatagtct agcatattac
     8641 ccctaacacc tgccacccca gtcttaatca gtggtggaag aacggtctca gaactgtttg
     8701 tctcaattgg ccatttaagt ttaatagtga aagactggtt aatgataaca atgcatcgga
     8761 aaaccttcag gaggaaagga gaatgttttg tggaacattt ttgtgtgtgt ggcagtttta
     8821 agttattagt tttcaaaatc agtacttttt aatggaaaca acttgaccaa aaatctgtca
     8881 cagaattttg agacccatta aaatacaagt ttaatgagaa gtctgtctct gttaatgctg
     8941 aagtcattac taagtgctta gcttagcaag gtatgtggat gcccatttgt gttccaaggg
     9001 attggactgt tcatcaggac ccagagctga gtttcaaggg ctcaagagat ggcttattac
     9061 ctgtgggtgt cttgaaggtt ctggttggga caaattagga atgtttttgg cagacatggt
     9121 gactaccctt catctgggtg agttcagttg atttgtcttg agcctttggg gtttacacaa
     9181 gtaaatgaca tcatacagtt agtgtattgt tagtgaatat taatatatga ggcaggcttt
     9241 gctctagcaa ttttagaact agttttcagg aaagggttca tcttgtgcat tggatgtctg
     9301 attctatcac ttagagttta aactgaaagt gctcaagagg ttttatttag gctgggatat
     9361 aaataagcct ttctgtagct tgtaatggta tcaggaattt aaaaggccat ctggggcaca
     9421 aagattaagc agaaaaggta gaaggtgaga ttgggggact ttgagtactt cacacacttt
     9481 aatgtgtggg tgctttagtg catatagtac aactgccaga taagggcatc cacatctgat
     9541 tgtttggaag gcaccttgtg gtttctggga attcagaatt gggagaaaaa gtgctcccaa
     9601 ccgctgaagc ccttggtaat ctgcagggtg tttatttagc aggagataag gacaaaaagt
     9661 tatagtgtgg agttggttga gttggtagat gtcattacaa caggtggtct taaattgggt
     9721 taggagtcac tttgaaatac ctgggccata agcaaagtgg cattttcacc tttcaggaga
     9781 aactggtaca cttatccatt ctatagtgca tgcttgttca attgggctga tgactaaacc
     9841 ggtgactaaa ggtttgtcag tataaatgga tgggttgtag gcagacggtg aggaattact
     9901 atacctgcaa ggagtcattg cctgatctgc ctggaaaggg gcaggattga gtctcagaag
     9961 gtgtacacca taggatatgg aaaaatttgt cacgcctagc attcaactta gtggtgtagc
    10021 gccacctact ggcactttaa aagcttagca tagaggagca tgtgtgttag gagctcggat
    10081 gggatccagg gcctcaaggt ttgcatgtaa ataaaagccc tttaccaaat taactacata
    10141 ccagcataca tcagtccttt agtgttgaaa aacagaagtg aaagctaata tatatagtgc
    10201 ttgctttatt taagtctagc tgattacgtg tttggttgcc agtgtgacta gtctggagtt
    10261 gaatttgtcc tcagacacgt aaaatggaat ttgggattca caacactcta gtatgaggga
    10321 cctaatggcc tgtaccaggc acaaacgtgt ctataaacta cacaaaacga aggaatttac
    10381 aggaattagg aaggtattct taacattaaa acattatggg cattttaaaa aaagctttga
    10441 caggatttct ttgtcatggc tgtcctggag ctagttgtgt agaccaggct gggctgaaat
    10501 cttgtctgcc tgcctggctt ggacactttt ttattatgta tacaacattc tgcttccatg
    10561 tatatctgca cattagaaga cggcaccaga tctcctaatg gatggttgtg agccaccatg
    10621 tggttgctgg gaattgaact caggacctct ggaagagcag tgctcttaac ctctgagcca
    10681 tctccagccc cagcttgggc acatttttaa tggctgggaa atcaaacccc ctaggccttc
    10741 tgtcagtaat gaagggcttt tggctaccga gagtaggatt taaggttatt cggagctgca
    10801 ggtctgcctc agtgcaggtt tgggagtcca gcatcttaga aaatgcagtg aagccaagct
    10861 gagctatatt ttgtttaaaa aaaaaataag tgggtaaagt gctgctgagc ctgatgacca
    10921 agctgggaca caagtagaag aacataggcc aatgctctat attaaaagca tgggtcattt
    10981 ttaatgctct tgagaaggct atgcctacac tactctcagc caccgcagcg tgtttaaatt
    11041 aaactagttt ggaaattttc tttgggggta agctatttaa cctagtgcct tggcaggtat
    11101 actactgaac tctcctcctc attccttttt gttttttaag aatttcagtc aggctcaggc
    11161 agcccttaaa cttgtgatta agcctgagaa cagttacgat tatgagccta ttagtatacc
    11221 gatcaatatg tgaatttttt tgggatgggg gtcaggcctc cctgcctccc aaatactggg
    11281 actaaaggct gcaccaccac aacctggctc ttgaaatact tttctacatt ttttgggggg
    11341 catgggtggg agagcagggt ttctctgtat tagccctggc tctcctggaa ctctgtagac
    11401 caggctattc ttgagctcag attagcctgt ctctgcctcc taaattctgg gattaaaggt
    11461 gtgtgctact gctgcctggc tacaaagaca tttttttttt tcttaaattt aaaaacaaaa
    11521 gtggttcttt tagaagggtg gttggtgttg gcacatactc caagcactca ggttttgagt
    11581 ttgtcccagg aatgaagact gcattactgc cgcccctccc tggtaagggc tacacagaga
    11641 aatcctattt ggagcctgtc ctggtaactc gctctgtaga ccaggctggc ctcgaactca
    11701 agagaaccac ctgcctctga atgctggtat taagggcagg caccaccaac acccagccta
    11761 aaaaatgtct tttttttaaa gatttttttt ttttttttac agaataaaca ttctgtttac
    11821 aatattctgc ttctatgtat atctgcacac tagaagaggg cacccgatct cataatggat
    11881 ggttgtgagc caccaagtgg ttgctgggaa ttgaactcag aacctctgga agagcagtca
    11941 gtgctcttaa cctctgagcc atctctccag cccctaaaaa tggctcttga gatagggtct
    12001 caagtagttt gagactgagt tggctatata aacaaggctg gcacatagca ccatgtacag
    12061 ctgggtttag tttacatggg gtgtttttgt ctctggaggc aggaggatca tttgagcata
    12121 gggagttaat agtgaggtca tgttttatct actcttctga attgagaact aagctgatgc
    12181 aaagcaagtt tgactgaaga agtccagttt atgagaacaa gggtggaaac taatgtgtca
    12241 aagatggcct tgcatgtgtt ttagatgatg acccagtcac ttgggaatta ctggatgtgt
    12301 aagacctata tcttgacagg agtgaacagt gtcttatagg tcctatatga aagaaatgag
    12361 acatacccat tttgtttccc ctaagaattc acttttccta acctggttca tgctatttag
    12421 gttattttac ttgcaaatcc tagggtgctc ccttacccag tattgcttat gtggcaccaa
    12481 agtcactcac tcccatgatt tgcaagtctc tgggaacttc catgacaacc tagaatagca
    12541 actcaaatac attttctcag taccaatttt gaagaaaaaa tattttgcaa aatagctgta
    12601 tggatgggta ctaaatagtg aggttatctc cagaaggcct atgaagaatt aaggttgagt
    12661 tcagttgagt tcagcagcaa gtttaaggtt catccatttt tgtacagtgt tttcctatta
    12721 cggtaagtgt tttgcctgca ggaatatctg taccacatgc ttgcctggta cctatatcgg
    12781 ccagaagagg gctttggatc ctctggactt gaattacaga tgggtattag ccaccattta
    12841 ggtgctggga attgaaacca agtcctctgg aagaacagca agtgactcga cgtccggagc
    12901 tctggcgcgc cgtggaatgt gtgtcagtta gggtgtggaa agtccccagg ctccccagca
    12961 ggcagaagta tgcaaagcat gcatctcaat tagtcagcaa ccaggtgtgg aaagtcccca
    13021 ggctccccag caggcagaag tatgcaaagc atgcatctca attagtcagc aaccatagtc
    13081 ccgcccctaa ctccgcccat cccgccccta actccgccca gttccgccca ttctccgccc
    13141 catggctgac taattttttt tatttatgca gaggccgagg ccgcctctgc ctctgagcta
    13201 ttccagaagt agtgaggagg cttttttgga ggcctaggct tttgcaaaaa gctcccggga
    13261 gcttgtatat ccattttcgg atctgatcag cacgtgatga aaaagcctga actcaccgcg
    13321 acgtctgtcg agaagtttct gatcgaaaag ttcgacagcg tctccgacct gatgcagctc
    13381 tcggagggcg aagaatctcg tgctttcagc ttcgatgtag gagggcgtgg atatgtcctg
    13441 cgggtaaata gctgcgccga tggtttctac aaagatcgtt atgtttatcg gcactttgca
    13501 tcggccgcgc tcccgattcc ggaagtgctt gacattgggg aattcagcga gagcctgacc
    13561 tattgcatct cccgccgtgc acagggtgtc acgttgcaag acctgcctga aaccgaactg
    13621 cccgctgttc tgcagccggt cgcggaggcc atggatgcga tcgctgcggc cgatcttagc
    13681 cagacgagcg ggttcggccc attcggaccg caaggaatcg gtcaatacac tacatggcgt
    13741 gatttcatat gcgcgattgc tgatccccat gtgtatcact ggcaaactgt gatggacgac
    13801 accgtcagtg cgtccgtcgc gcaggctctc gatgagctga tgctttgggc cgaggactgc
    13861 cccgaagtcc ggcacctcgt gcacgcggat ttcggctcca acaatgtcct gacggacaat
    13921 ggccgcataa cagcggtcat tgactggagc gaggcgatgt tcggggattc ccaatacgag
    13981 gtcgccaaca tcttcttctg gaggccgtgg ttggcttgta tggagcagca gacgcgctac
    14041 ttcgagcgga ggcatccgga gcttgcagga tcgccgcggc tccgggcgta tatgctccgc
    14101 attggtcttg accaactcta tcagagcttg gttgacggca atttcgatga tgcagcttgg
    14161 gcgcagggtc gatgcgacgc aatcgtccga tccggagccg ggactgtcgg gcgtacacaa
    14221 atcgcccgca gaagcgcggc cgtctggacc gatggctgtg tagaagtact cgccgatagt
    14281 ggaaaccgac gccccagcac tcgtccgagg gcaaaggaat agcacgtgct acgagatttc
    14341 gattccaccg ccgccttcta tgaaaggttg ggcttcggaa tcgttttccg ggacgccggc
    14401 tggatgatcc tccagcgcgg ggatctcatg ctggagttct tcgcccaccc caacttgttt
    14461 attgcagctt ataatggtta caaataaagc aatagcatca caaatttcac aaataaagca
    14521 tttttttcac tgcattctag ttgtggtttg tccaaactca tcaatgtatc ttatcatgtc
    14581 tgtata
//
