Features (pLannotate 1.2.2; 12 found; start..end, strand, type, name):
    209..794     -  rep_origin     ori: high-copy-number ColE1/pMB1/pBR322/pUC origin of replication
    965..1825    -  CDS            AmpR: β-lactamase; bla; confers resistance to ampicillin, carbenicillin, and related antibiotics
   1826..1930    -  promoter       AmpR promoter: bla
   3394..3417    +  promoter       ADH1 promoter (fragment): S. cerevisiae ADH1; promoter for alcohol dehydrogenase 1
   4275..4305    +  promoter       Act1 promoter (fragment): rice actin promoter
   5355..5516    +  promoter       mEF-1α promoter (fragment): strong constitutive promoter for mouse elongation factor EF-1α
   6342..6369    +  intron         EF-1α intron A (fragment): truncated intron upstream of the start codon of human EF-1α
   6460..8604    +  CDS            FURIN (fragment): FURIN_HUMAN - Also known as FUR From Homo sapiens (Human).
  12902..13231   +  promoter       SV40 promoter: SV40 enhancer and early promoter
  13280..14305   +  CDS            HygR: aminoglycoside phosphotransferase from E. coli; aph(4)-Ia; confers resistance to hygromycin
  14315..14440   +  CDS            ble (fragment): BLE_KLEPN - Experimental evidence at protein level: Swiss-Prot protein existence level 1. Binding protein with a strong affinity to the bleomycin family of antibiotics. Binds to CL990; an antimitotic-antibiotic compound. From Klebsiella pneumoniae.
  14435..14556   +  polyA_signal   SV40 poly(A) signal: SV40 polyadenylation signal
>Addgene plasmid #162774 | p1.2-Hyg-Fur | depositor full sequence | sequence record 315330 | p1.2-Hyg-Fur sequence 14569 bps
CCGTCGACCTCTAGGCGCGCCATGGCTCTTCCGCTTCCTCGCTCACTGACTCGCTGCGCTCGGTCGTTCG
GCTGCGGCGAGCGGTATCAGCTCACTCAAAGGCGGTAATACGGTTATCCACAGAATCAGGGGATAACGCA
GGAAAGAACATGTGAGCAAAAGGCCAGCAAAAGGCCAGGAACCGTAAAAAGGCCGCGTTGCTGGCGTTTT
TCCATAGGCTCCGCCCCCCTGACGAGCATCACAAAAATCGACGCTCAAGTCAGAGGTGGCGAAACCCGAC
AGGACTATAAAGATACCAGGCGTTTCCCCCTGGAAGCTCCCTCGTGCGCTCTCCTGTTCCGACCCTGCCG
CTTACCGGATACCTGTCCGCCTTTCTCCCTTCGGGAAGCGTGGCGCTTTCTCATAGCTCACGCTGTAGGT
ATCTCAGTTCGGTGTAGGTCGTTCGCTCCAAGCTGGGCTGTGTGCACGAACCCCCCGTTCAGCCCGACCG
CTGCGCCTTATCCGGTAACTATCGTCTTGAGTCCAACCCGGTAAGACACGACTTATCGCCACTGGCAGCA
GCCACTGGTAACAGGATTAGCAGAGCGAGGTATGTAGGCGGTGCTACAGAGTTCTTGAAGTGGTGGCCTA
ACTACGGCTACACTAGAAGAACAGTATTTGGTATCTGCGCTCTGCTGAAGCCAGTTACCTTCGGAAAAAG
AGTTGGTAGCTCTTGATCCGGCAAACAAACCACCGCTGGTAGCGGTTTTTTTGTTTGCAAGCAGCAGATT
ACGCGCAGAAAAAAAGGATCTCAAGAAGATCCTTTGATCTTTTCTACGGGGTCTGACGCTCAGTGGAACG
AAAACTCACGTTAAGGGATTTTGGTCATGAGATTATCAAAAAGGATCTTCACCTAGATCCTTTTAAATTA
AAAATGAAGTTTTAAATCAATCTAAAGTATATATGAGTAAACTTGGTCTGACAGTTACCAATGCTTAATC
AGTGAGGCACCTATCTCAGCGATCTGTCTATTTCGTTCATCCATAGTTGCCTGACTCCCCGTCGTGTAGA
TAACTACGATACGGGAGGGCTTACCATCTGGCCCCAGTGCTGCAATGATACCGCGAGACCCACGCTCACC
GGCTCCAGATTTATCAGCAATAAACCAGCCAGCCGGAAGGGCCGAGCGCAGAAGTGGTCCTGCAACTTTA
TCCGCCTCCATCCAGTCTATTAATTGTTGCCGGGAAGCTAGAGTAAGTAGTTCGCCAGTTAATAGTTTGC
GCAACGTTGTTGCCATTGCTACAGGCATCGTGGTGTCACGCTCGTCGTTTGGTATGGCTTCATTCAGCTC
CGGTTCCCAACGATCAAGGCGAGTTACATGATCCCCCATGTTGTGCAAAAAAGCGGTTAGCTCCTTCGGT
CCTCCGATCGTTGTCAGAAGTAAGTTGGCCGCAGTGTTATCACTCATGGTTATGGCAGCACTGCATAATT
CTCTTACTGTCATGCCATCCGTAAGATGCTTTTCTGTGACTGGTGAGTACTCAACCAAGTCATTCTGAGA
ATAGTGTATGCGGCGACCGAGTTGCTCTTGCCCGGCGTCAATACGGGATAATACCGCGCCACATAGCAGA
ACTTTAAAAGTGCTCATCATTGGAAAACGTTCTTCGGGGCGAAAACTCTCAAGGATCTTACCGCTGTTGA
GATCCAGTTCGATGTAACCCACTCGTGCACCCAACTGATCTTCAGCATCTTTTACTTTCACCAGCGTTTC
TGGGTGAGCAAAAACAGGAAGGCAAAATGCCGCAAAAAAGGGAATAAGGGCGACACGGAAATGTTGAATA
CTCATACTCTTCCTTTTTCAATATTATTGAAGCATTTATCAGGGTTATTGTCTCATGAGCGGATACATAT
TTGAATGTATTTAGAAAAATAAACAAATAGGGGTTCCGCGCACATTTCCCCGAAAAGTGCCACCTGCATC
TCATCACGGTCACGCATGGCTGCGCCCGCGCAGCGCCCCCCGACCCCCCCCCGATCCCCGGAACGCCAGC
CGCCATCCACCGCCCGCAGCCCCCGGAGCCCGCGGACCCCGACCCCCCGCCGCTCGCCCGCCGTTGCGCC
GCTCTCTGCGGGGGGGCTAGGGGGCCGCGGGGGGAAGGCCACGCCCCCTCCACTTTTTCCAGGAATGCGC
GGCATGACCCGCCCCCCCCATGACCCGCCAACACCCCCCCGATGCCCCCCGGGGGTCTTTCCTGGGGGGC
CTTTGTCAGGGTTGCCTGTGTCACCCACGGGCCCCTTGGCCACGCTTGCCTGGGTCACCCCGGAGCCCCG
GGTCACGTTTGCCGGGGTCAGCCCTGGGGCGCTTCTTCACGCTCCATTGCCATGCAGAATTCCACGTTGT
GCATAGAAACAGATGCAGGCAAAACATCCACACATATAAAACAAAAAATTAAAACCAATAAAACTCCTAA
ACTTTTGGTCTTTCTTGAATCTTCAATCCCTCAGGTTATGAAATAATCATTTATGCAGTCAAAAATTTGC
CATTCTTGTTGCCAGGTGTGGTGATGATTCGGGGAAGCAGAAGCAGGCAGATCTCTGTGAATGAGGCCAG
CCTGGTCTACAAAGTGAGTCCCAGGACAGTCAGGCCTGTTACACAGAGAAACCTTGAAAAAAAAAAGATA
ATATGTACTGTTGTATTACCCCAATATATAAGGCTAAACCATTAGAAGCACAACACTGTTAAGTACGGAA
AATAATATCTAGTGTGGTACAGTTACTACTACTATAATACACTAATATAGCTGTGGGAAACTAGTTCCAA
AGATGAATTACTAACCAGTGTTTCCAAGGAAATAAATGAAAGCAGAGAGATTAGTTCTATTGCTAGTGTT
TCATTTTCGTATATTTCTTACAATTTCTCTTGTTACAAATAGGCACTAGGGTATCAAGATAATTTTAACG
ACTGGCTGAGAACCCTAGAAAATCTCTGTGAAAAAGGGATTTGTGAAATGAGAGAGGGTAATGTGGCCAT
TATAGAAAAGGCTTTTGTGTGCCTTGCATGCATAGACCCTGTGTTTGATCTCTTAACACCCTCCTTGACC
AGAAAAAGCTTCTGTGGATAGAAAATGATTAGTTATATATACTTTTAGGGAAACGTAGTTCTGGATTCTT
TGGTTACAATTAACAGAATTAAGTGCAAACAAAGCCAGAAACCTCCTGATAAATGAGAAAACCTGCTTGT
AGAAGGTTGTAAGGCTCTGTAATATAGGAATTAGGAGAAAAGAAACCTGTGTGGTGGGGCACGTCTGTAA
TCCCAGCATTGGGAAGTAGAGGTAGAAGATTAGAAATCAAAGGCCAGCCTCAGCAACACAGTGAGTTTGA
GGCCACCCTGAACTACATCAGGTTCTGTCTCCTTTCTTTTTTTTTTTTTTCTTTTCTTTTTTTGGTTTCT
CTGTGTAGTTTTGGAGCCTATCCTGGCACTAGCTCTGAAGAGCAGGCTGGCCTCGAACTCAGAGATCAGC
CAGCCTCTGCTGGGATTAAAGGTATGCACCACCAACGCCCCAGGTTTTGTCTCAAACAAACAAAAATAAC
ATCAGGAGGTGGTGAGAGGGCTCAGTGGTCACAGGCATTCTCTGCAAAGCCTGACTCTGAGTTGGATCCT
TTAGAGCTACATGGTTGAGGGAAGAGAACTGACTCCTGGAAGGTGTCCTCTGGTCCCCACACATAGCTAT
ACACAGCATGTGCATTCACACACACTAAATAATGCTATTTTTAAAAAAATTAAAAACAACAACAGTTTGG
GTTGTGAAAACTAGAACTAGATAATAGGTAAGAATCAAGTATCATGTAAATTTGCTTTCAACTCATCCCA
AAATTTGTTTTATATTTCAGTTTTTTTCCTTCCTAGCTTGACTGTGGAGTCTTGTCCGGAAGCAAATAGT
TCCTTTGCAGATCCCACATGTGGACACCGGACAGTAGGTCCTCAAATGCTCCTTATTAGGTTGGTTCAAT
AATATCAATTGTTTGTTACTAGGCAGTGATGTTGTACATCTGGAGGAGATCTCTTGAGCCCATAATCAGG
TTATTAGGAATAAATACTCTAAGGCTAAAAATGTAGCTTAGTGATAAGAGTGCTTGCCTGGTGTGCTGAG
ACCCTCGGTTCCATCTCCACAACCCCATATTCCATTACAAAATACCTTTTCACCGTCCCTAGCATTAAGA
AACAAAACAACAAAGAAGTTTTTCTTTCTTCTGAGATCCTGCCCGGAGAGGCATTTAAAACTGGCCAGGG
CCAAAAAAAAAAAAAAAAAAAGAAAAAAAAGAAAAGAAAACAGGCTAGGGCCGGCATGGTGGCGCACGCC
TTTAATCCCAGCACGCAGGAGGCAGAGGCAGGGCGGATCTCTGTGAGTTTGAGGTCAGCCTGGTCTACCT
AGTGAGTTTCAGGGCACCCAGGGCTAAAGAGACTGTCTCAAAAACAAAACAGCCACACAATCAGAACCAC
AGCAAAACGCAGTTATGATCCTTGGAACTGTAGGAATGACAAGCATTTAAATAATAGGACGAGCCATTTT
TGAGAAGCTCTGATTTCACAAGTGTCAGGGATGGGCTCTGGGCGAGTAAGATTGCTAATGCTGGCCTCTA
AATGAGACCACGTGGAGTTGATTAGATTCTTTTCATGTTCCTCGTGCTCTATCAAATAACTGTACCCAAA
TACACACACACACACACACACACAATGCGCGCACACACAAAATCCTTTTTTAGCTTAAGAAGCCCAGAAT
CAGAAGTAAAGCTAACTGTGGGACTTAAGTATTATTCTGAACGGAACTCCCAGGGCGTGAAGCGCGCTTC
AGGCTTCCAGAGAAGCAGCTGGCGCTGGATGGAATGAACCAAGAGGCCAGCACAGGGGCAGATCCGTCGA
GCTCTCGGCCACCGAGCTGAGCCCTTAGGTTCTGGGGCTGGGAAGGGTCCCTAGGATTGTGCACCTCTCC
CGCGGGGGACAAGCAGGGGGATGGCGGGGCTGACGTCGGGAGGTGGCCTCCACGGGAAGGGACACCCGGA
TCTCGACACAGCCTTGGCAGTGGAGTCAGGAAGGGTAGGGACAGATTCTGGACGCCCTCTTGGCCAGCTC
CTCACCGCCCCACCCCCGACTGGAGCCGAGAGTAATTCATACAAAAGGAGGGATCGCCTTCGCCCCTGGG
AATCCCAGGGACCGTCGCTAAATTCTGGCCGGCCTCCCAGCCCGGAACCGCTGTGCCCGCCCAGCGCGGC
GGGAGGAGCCTGCGCCTAGGGCGGATCGCGGGTCGGCGGGAGAGCACAAGCCCACAGTCCCCGGCGGTGG
GGGAGGGGCGCGCTGAGCGGGGGCCCGGGAGCCAGCGCGGGGCAAACTGGGAAAGTGGTGTCGTGTGCTG
GCTCCGCCCTCTTCCCGAGGGTGGGGGAGAACGGTATAAAAGTGCGGTAGTCGCGTTGGACGTTCTTTTT
CGCAACGGGTTTGCCGTCAGAACGCAGGTGAGTGGCGGGTGTGGCCTCCGCGGGCCCGGGCTCCCTCCTT
TGAGCGGGGTCGGACCGCCGTGCGGGTGTCGTCGGCCGGGCTTCTCTGCGAGCGTTCCCGCCCTGGATGG
CGGGCTGTGCGGGAGGGCGAGGGGGGGAGGCCTGGCGGCGGCCCCGGAGCCTCGCCTCGTGTCGGGCGTG
AGGCCTAGCGTGGCTTCCGCCCCGCCGCGTGCCACCGCGGCCGCGCTTTGCTGTCTGCCCGGCTGCCCTC
GATTGCCTGCCCGCGGCCCGGGCCAACAAAGGGAGGGCGTGGAGCTGGCTGGTAGGGAGCCCCGTAGTCC
GCATGTCGGGCAGGGAGAGCGGCAGCAGTCGGGGGGGGGACCGGGCCCGCCCGTCCCGCAGCACATGTCC
GACGCCGCCTGGACGGGTAGCGGCCTGTGTCCTGATAAGGCGGCCGGGCGGTGGGTTTTAGATGCCGGGT
TCAGGTGGCCCCGGGTCCCGGCCCGGTCTGGCCAGTACCCCGTAGTGGCTTAGCTCCGAGGAGGGCGAGG
CCCGCCCGCCCGGCACCAGTTGCGTGCGCGGAAAGATGGCCGCTCCCGGGCCCTGTAGCAAGGAGCTCAA
AATGGAGGACGCGGCAGCCCGGCGGAGCGGGGCGGGTGAGTCACCCACACAAAGGAAGAGGGCCTTGCCC
CTCGCCGGCCGCTGCTTCCTGTGACCCCGTGGTGTACCGGCCGCACTTCAGTCACCCCGGGCGCTCTTTC
GGAGCACCGCTGGCCTCCGCTGGGGGAGGGGATCTGTCTAATGGCGTTGGAGTTTGCTCACATTTGGTGG
GTGGAGACTGTAGCCAGGCCAGCCTGGCCATGAAAGTAATTCTTGGAATTTGCCCATTTTGAGTTTGGAG
CGAAGCTGATTGACAAAGCTGCTTAGCCGTTCAAAGGTATTCTTCGAACTTTTTTTTTAAGGTGTTGTGA
AAACCTCGAGGCCGCCACCATGGAGCTGAGGCCCTGGTTGCTATGGGTGGTAGCAGCAACAGGAACCTTG
GTCCTGCTAGCAGCTGATGCTCAGGGCCAGAAGGTCTTCACCAACACGTGGGCTGTGCGCATCCCTGGAG
GCCCAGCGGTGGCCAACAGTGTGGCACGGAAGCATGGGTTCCTCAACCTGGGCCAGATCTTCGGGGACTA
TTACCACTTCTGGCATCGAGGAGTGACGAAGCGGTCCCTGTCGCCTCACCGCCCGCGGCACAGCCGGCTG
CAGAGGGAGCCTCAAGTACAGTGGCTGGAACAGCAGGTGGCAAAGCGACGGACTAAACGGGACGTGTACC
AGGAGCCCACAGACCCCAAGTTTCCTCAGCAGTGGTACCTGTCTGGTGTCACTCAGCGGGACCTGAATGT
GAAGGCGGCCTGGGCGCAGGGCTACACAGGGCACGGCATTGTGGTCTCCATTCTGGACGATGGCATCGAG
AAGAACCACCCGGACTTGGCAGGCAATTATGATCCTGGGGCCAGTTTTGATGTCAATGACCAGGACCCTG
ACCCCCAGCCTCGGTACACACAGATGAATGACAACAGGCACGGCACACGGTGTGCGGGGGAAGTGGCTGC
GGTGGCCAACAACGGTGTCTGTGGTGTAGGTGTGGCCTACAACGCCCGCATTGGAGGGGTGCGCATGCTG
GATGGCGAGGTGACAGATGCAGTGGAGGCACGCTCGCTGGGCCTGAACCCCAACCACATCCACATCTACA
GTGCCAGCTGGGGCCCCGAGGATGACGGCAAGACAGTGGATGGGCCAGCCCGCCTCGCCGAGGAGGCCTT
CTTCCGTGGGGTTAGCCAGGGCCGAGGGGGGCTGGGCTCCATCTTTGTCTGGGCCTCGGGGAACGGGGGC
CGGGAACATGACAGCTGCAACTGCGACGGCTACACCAACAGTATCTACACGCTGTCCATCAGCAGCGCCA
CGCAGTTTGGCAACGTGCCGTGGTACAGCGAGGCCTGCTCGTCCACACTGGCCACGACCTACAGCAGTGG
CAACCAGAATGAGAAGCAGATCGTGACGACTGACTTGCGGCAGAAGTGCACGGAGTCTCACACGGGCACC
TCAGCCTCTGCCCCCTTAGCAGCCGGCATCATTGCTCTCACCCTGGAGGCCAATAAGAACCTCACATGGC
GGGACATGCAACACCTGGTGGTACAGACCTCGAAGCCAGCCCACCTCAATGCCAACGACTGGGCCACCAA
TGGTGTGGGCCGGAAAGTGAGCCACTCATATGGCTACGGGCTTTTGGACGCAGGCGCCATGGTGGCCCTG
GCCCAGAATTGGACCACAGTGGCCCCCCAGCGGAAGTGCATCATCGACATCCTCACCGAGCCCAAAGACA
TCGGGAAACGGCTCGAGGTGCGGAAGACCGTGACCGCGTGCCTGGGCGAGCCCAACCACATCACTCGGCT
GGAGCACGCTCAGGCGCGGCTCACCCTGTCCTATAATCGCCGTGGCGACCTGGCCATCCACCTGGTCAGC
CCCATGGGCACCCGCTCCACCCTGCTGGCAGCCAGGCCACATGACTACTCCGCAGATGGGTTTAATGACT
GGGCCTTCATGACAACTCATTCCTGGGATGAGGATCCCTCTGGCGAGTGGGTCCTAGAGATTGAAAACAC
CAGCGAAGCCAACAACTATGGGACGCTGACCAAGTTCACCCTCGTACTCTATGGCACCGCCCCTGAGGGG
CTGCCCGTACCTCCAGAAAGCAGTGGCTGCAAGACCCTCACGTCCAGTCAGGCCTGTGTGGTGTGCGAGG
AAGGCTTCTCCCTGCACCAGAAGAGCTGTGTCCAGCACTGCCCTCCAGGCTTCGCCCCCCAAGTCCTCGA
TACGCACTATAGCACCGAGAATGACGTGGAGACCATCCGGGCCAGCGTCTGCGCCCCCTGCCACGCCTCA
TGTGCCACATGCCAGGGGCCGGCCCTGACAGACTGCCTCAGCTGCCCCAGCCACGCCTCCTTGGACCCTG
TGGAGCAGACTTGCTCCCGGCAAAGCCAGAGCAGCCGAGAGTCCCCGCCACAGCAGCAGCCACCTCGGCT
GCCCCCGGAGGTGGAGGCGGGGCAACGGCTGCGGGCAGGGCTGCTGCCCTCACACCTGCCTGAGTGATAG
TCTAGCATATTACCCCTAACACCTGCCACCCCAGTCTTAATCAGTGGTGGAAGAACGGTCTCAGAACTGT
TTGTCTCAATTGGCCATTTAAGTTTAATAGTGAAAGACTGGTTAATGATAACAATGCATCGGAAAACCTT
CAGGAGGAAAGGAGAATGTTTTGTGGAACATTTTTGTGTGTGTGGCAGTTTTAAGTTATTAGTTTTCAAA
ATCAGTACTTTTTAATGGAAACAACTTGACCAAAAATCTGTCACAGAATTTTGAGACCCATTAAAATACA
AGTTTAATGAGAAGTCTGTCTCTGTTAATGCTGAAGTCATTACTAAGTGCTTAGCTTAGCAAGGTATGTG
GATGCCCATTTGTGTTCCAAGGGATTGGACTGTTCATCAGGACCCAGAGCTGAGTTTCAAGGGCTCAAGA
GATGGCTTATTACCTGTGGGTGTCTTGAAGGTTCTGGTTGGGACAAATTAGGAATGTTTTTGGCAGACAT
GGTGACTACCTTCATCTGGGTGAGTTCAGTTGATTTGTCTTGAGCCTTTGGGGTTTACACAAGTAAATGA
CATCATACAGTTAGTGTATTGTTAGTGAATATTAATATATGAGGCAGGCTTTGCTCTAGCAATTTTAGAA
CTAGTTTTCAGGAAAGGGTTCATCTTGTGCATTGGATGTTTGATTCTATCACTTAGAGTTTAAACTGAAA
GTGCTCAAGAGGTTTTATTTAGGCTGGGATATAAATAAGCCTTTCTGTAGCTTGTAATGGTATCAGGAAT
TTAAAAGGCCATCTGGGGCACAAAGATTAAGCAGAAAAGGTAGAAGGTGAGATTGGGGGACTTTGAGTAC
TTCACACACTTTAATGTGTGAGTGCTTTAGTGCATATAGTACAACTGCCAGATAAGGGCATCCACATCTG
ATTGTTTGGAAGGCACCTTGTGGTTTCTGGGAATTCAGAATTGGGAGAAAAATGCTCCCAACCGCTGAAG
CCCTTGGTAATCTGCAGGGTGTTTATTTAGCAGGAGATAAGGACAAAAAGTTATAGTGTGGAGTTGGTTG
AGTTGGTAGATGTCATTACAACAGGTGGTCTTAAATTGGGTTAGGAGTCACTTTGAAATACCTGGGCCAT
AAGCAAAGTGGCATTTTCACCTTTCAGGAGAAACTGGTACACTTATCCATTCTATAGTGCATGCTTGTTC
AATTGGGCTGATGACTAAACCGGTGACTAAAGGTTTGTCAGTATAAATGGATGGGTTGTAGGCAGACGGT
GAGGAATTACTATACCTGCAAGGAGTCATTGCCTGATCTGCCTGGAAAGGGGCAGGATTGAGTCTCAGAA
GGTGTACACCATAGGATATGGAAAAATTTGTCACGCCTAGCATTCAACTTAGTGGTGTAGCGCCACCTAC
TGGCACTTTAAAAGCTTAGCATAGAGGAGCATGTGTGTTAGGAGCTCGGATGGGATCCAGGGCCTCAAGG
TTTGCATGTAAATAAAAGCCCTTTACCAAATTAACTACATACCAGCATACATCAGTCCTTTAGTGTTGAA
AAACAGAAGTGAAAGCTAATATATATAGTGCTTGCTTTATTTAAGTCTAGCTGATTACGTGTTTGGTTGC
CAGTGTGACTAGTCTGGAGTTGAATTTGTCCTCAGACACGTAAAATGGAATTTGGGATTCACAACACTCT
AGTATGAGGGACCTAATGGCCTGTACCAGGCACAAACGTGTCTATAAACTACACAAAACGAAGGAATTTA
CAGGAATTAGGAAGGTATTCTTAACATTAAAACATTATGGGCATTTTAAAAAAAGCTTTGACAGGATTTC
TTTGTCATGGCTGTCCTGGAGCTAGTTGTGTAGACCAGGCTGGGCTGAAATCTTGTCTGCCTGCCTGGCT
TGGACACTTTTTTATTATGTATACAACATTCTGCTTCCATGTATATCTGCACATTAGAAGACGGCACCAG
ATCTCCTAATGGATGGTTGTGAGCCACCATGTGGTTGCTGGGAATTGAACTCAGGACCTCTGGAAGAGCA
GTGCTCTTAACCTCTGAGCCATCTCCAGCCCCAGCTTGGGCACATTTTTAATGGCTGGGAAATCAAACCC
CCTAGGCCTTCTGTCAGTAATGAAGGGCTTTTGGCTACCGAGAGTAGGATTTAAGGTTATTCGGAGCTGC
AGGTCTGCCTCAGTGCAGGTTTGGGAGTCCAGCATCTTAGAAAATGCAGTGAAGCCAAGCTGAGCTATAT
TTTGTTTAAAAAAAAAATAAGTGGGTAAAGTGCTGCTGAGCCTGATGACCAAGCTGGGACACAAGTAGAA
GAACATAGGCCAATGCTCTATATTAAAAGCATGGGTCATTTTTAATGCTCTTGAGAAGGCTATGCCTACA
CTACTCTCAGCCACCGCAGCGTGTTTAAATTAAACTAGTTTGGAAATTTTCTTTGGGGGTAAGCTATTTA
ACCTAGTGCCTTGGCAGGTATACTACTGAACTCTCCTCCTCATTCCTTTTTGTTTTTTAAGAATTTCAGT
CAGGCTCAGGCAGCCCTTAAACTTGTGATTAAGCCTGAGAACAGTTACGATTATGAGCCTATTAGTATAC
CGATCAATATGTGAATTTTTTTGGGATGGGGGTCAGGCCTCCCTGCCTCCCAAATACTGGGACTAAAGGC
TGCACCACCACAACCTGGCTCTTGAAATACTTTTCTACATTTTTTGGGGGGCATGGGTGGGAGAGCAGGG
TTTCTCTGTATTAGCCCTGGCTCTCCTGGAACTCTGTAGACCAGGCTATTCTTGAGCTCAGATTAGCCTG
TCTCTGCCTCCTAAATTCTGGGATTAAAGGTGTGTGCTACTGCTGCCTGGCTACAAAGACATTTTTTTTT
TTCTTAAATTTAAAAACAAAAGTGGTTCTTTTAGAAGGGTGGTTGGTGTTGGCACATACTCCAAGCACTC
AGGTTTTGAGTTTGTCCCAGGAATGAAGACTGCATTACTGCCGCCCCTCCCTGGTAAGGGCTACACAGAG
AAATCCTATTTGGAGCCTGTCCTGGTAACTCGCTCTGTAGACCAGGCTGGCCTCGAACTCAAGAGAACCA
CCTGCCTCTGAATGCTGGTATTAAGGGCAGGCACCACCAACACCCAGCCTAAAAAATGTCTTTTTTTTAA
AGATTTTTTTTTTTTTTTTTACAGAATAAACATTCTGTTTACAATATTCTGCTTCTATGTATATCTGCAC
ACTAGAAGAGGGCACCCGATCTCATAATGGATGGTTGTGAGCCACCAAGTGGTTGCTGGGAATTGAACTC
AGAACCTCTGGAAGAGCAGTCAGTGCTCTTAACCTCTGAGCCATCTCTCCAGCCCCTAAAAATGGCTCTT
GAGATAGGGTCTCAAGTAGTTTGAGACTGAGTTGGCTATATAAACAAGGCTGGCACATAGCACCATGTAC
AGCTGGGTTTAGTTTACATGGGGTGTTTTTGTCTCTGGAGGCAGGAGGATCATTTGAGCATAGGGAGTTA
ATAGTGAGGTCATGTTTTATCTACTCTTCTGAATTGAGAACTAAGCTGATGCAAAGCAAGTTTGACTGAA
GAAGTCCAGTTTATGAGAACAAGGGTGGAAACTAATGTGTCAAAGATGGCCTTGCATGTGTTTTAGATGA
TGACCCAGTCACTTGGGAATTACTGGATGTGTAAGACCTATATCTTGACAGGAGTGAACAGTGTCTTATA
GGTCCTATATGAAAGAAATGAGACATACCCATTTTGTTTCCCCTAAGAATTCACTTTTCCTAACCTGGTT
CATGCTATTTAGGTTATTTTACTTGCAAATCCTAGGGTGCTCCCTTACCCAGTATTGCTTATGTGGCACC
AAAGTCACTCACTCCCATGATTTGCAAGTCTCTGGGAACTTCCATGACAACCTAGAATAGCAACTCAAAT
ACATTTTCTCAGTACCAATTTTGAAGAAAAAATATTTTGCAAAATAGCTGTATGGATGGGTACTAAATAG
TGAGGTTATCTCCAGAAGGCCTATGAAGAATTAAGGTTGAGTTCAGTTGAGTTCAGCAGCAAGTTTAAGG
TTCATCCATTTTTGTACAGTGTTTTCCTATTACGGTAAGTGTTTTGCCTGCAGGAATATCTGTACCACAT
GCTTGCCTGGTACCTATATCGGCCAGAAGAGGGCTTTGGATCCTCTGGACTTGAATTACAGATGGGTATT
AGCCACCATTTAGGTGCTGGGAATTGAAACCAAGTCCTCTGGAAGAACAGCAAGTGACTCGACGTCCGGA
GCTCAGGCGCGCCTGTGGAATGTGTGTCAGTTAGGGTGTGGAAAGTCCCCAGGCTCCCCAGCAGGCAGAA
GTATGCAAAGCATGCATCTCAATTAGTCAGCAACCAGGTGTGGAAAGTCCCCAGGCTCCCCAGCAGGCAG
AAGTATGCAAAGCATGCATCTCAATTAGTCAGCAACCATAGTCCCGCCCCTAACTCCGCCCATCCCGCCC
CTAACTCCGCCCAGTTCCGCCCATTCTCCGCCCCATGGCTGACTAATTTTTTTTATTTATGCAGAGGCCG
AGGCCGCCTCTGCCTCTGAGCTATTCCAGAAGTAGTGAGGAGGCTTTTTTGGAGGCCTAGGCTTTTGCAA
AAAGCTCCCGGGAGCTTGTATATCCATTTTCGGATCTGATCAGCACGTGATGAAAAAGCCTGAACTCACC
GCGACGTCTGTCGAGAAGTTTCTGATCGAAAAGTTCGACAGCGTCTCCGACCTGATGCAGCTCTCGGAGG
GCGAAGAATCTCGTGCTTTCAGCTTCGATGTAGGAGGGCGTGGATATGTCCTGCGGGTAAATAGCTGCGC
CGATGGTTTCTACAAAGATCGTTATGTTTATCGGCACTTTGCATCGGCCGCGCTCCCGATTCCGGAAGTG
CTTGACATTGGGGAATTCAGCGAGAGCCTGACCTATTGCATCTCCCGCCGTGCACAGGGTGTCACGTTGC
AAGACCTGCCTGAAACCGAACTGCCCGCTGTTCTGCAGCCGGTCGCGGAGGCCATGGATGCGATCGCTGC
GGCCGATCTTAGCCAGACGAGCGGGTTCGGCCCATTCGGACCGCAAGGAATCGGTCAATACACTACATGG
CGTGATTTCATATGCGCGATTGCTGATCCCCATGTGTATCACTGGCAAACTGTGATGGACGACACCGTCA
GTGCGTCCGTCGCGCAGGCTCTCGATGAGCTGATGCTTTGGGCCGAGGACTGCCCCGAAGTCCGGCACCT
CGTGCACGCGGATTTCGGCTCCAACAATGTCCTGACGGACAATGGCCGCATAACAGCGGTCATTGACTGG
AGCGAGGCGATGTTCGGGGATTCCCAATACGAGGTCGCCAACATCTTCTTCTGGAGGCCGTGGTTGGCTT
GTATGGAGCAGCAGACGCGCTACTTCGAGCGGAGGCATCCGGAGCTTGCAGGATCGCCGCGGCTCCGGGC
GTATATGCTCCGCATTGGTCTTGACCAACTCTATCAGAGCTTGGTTGACGGCAATTTCGATGATGCAGCT
TGGGCGCAGGGTCGATGCGACGCAATCGTCCGATCCGGAGCCGGGACTGTCGGGCGTACACAAATCGCCC
GCAGAAGCGCGGCCGTCTGGACCGATGGCTGTGTAGAAGTACTCGCCGATAGTGGAAACCGACGCCCCAG
CACTCGTCCGAGGGCAAAGGAATAGCACGTGCTACGAGATTTCGATTCCACCGCCGCCTTCTATGAAAGG
TTGGGCTTCGGAATCGTTTTCCGGGACGCCGGCTGGATGATCCTCCAGCGCGGGGATCTCATGCTGGAGT
TCTTCGCCCACCCCAACTTGTTTATTGCAGCTTATAATGGTTACAAATAAAGCAATAGCATCACAAATTT
CACAAATAAAGCATTTTTTTCACTGCATTCTAGTTGTGGTTTGTCCAAACTCATCAATGTATCTTATCAT
GTCTGTATA
